>Addgene plasmid #122533 | pJR2956 | addgene full sequence | sequence record 238149 | Addgene NGS Result
ATGACCATGATTACGCCAAGCTTCCTTCCAAGTTATTGACAAGTATTAACTGCACTTCTCATAAAAATTT
TTCAAATAGATCTATTTAGTCTGGAATAGGAATACTTTTGGCAATTTTCTTGAGAATCATAGAAGACGAA
TTTCTGAACTGCTCTTTGTGAAGCCACGCCCATATATTGGCATTTTTGTATCCAATTTTTTGTAGAGTAC
CTGAATCATTGTCACTACATCTGCTAAACAATATATGGAAGTTCTATGAGAGGTGAAAGGTAAATCATAT
AACAACTGTAATAACATAGAAATGATTGTAGTATATTTCCAATTAGGCTGAGTTGATCTTATTGAAGAGT
TTGAATCATAGCAATTTTTTCCTCTTTTAGTATTTTTCAAAACAAATTTTCACAATGTTAGATGTAGTAT
TTAGCATTAAGGCATCTGTAATCTCCCAGAAATGTTTTGGGAATAAAACCCTTTGACTCTTTGGTCCTTT
TTTGCTCCAAATAATATCTGATTTTAACCCGTTCTGATCTACTTTTTACCTTTCGATCGTCACATCCGCG
TACACGTTTCTCTTGCTCTCAATTGCTTATCTTTATGGCCTTTTCCCCCACTTTTTGTCGACTATCATGC
GGACGTGGCTTCCTTGCTCCCTCCCGGTTTTTTTGAAAACACTTGTGAATTTATTTTTTGTGGTCAAAAT
TACGAAACATTTGAATTCTCAATCTATTTATAGACCGGGTGTGGTATGTTATGCCATGTTTTTGTCATTG
CCAAATGAACATCGATATTTTAATTTTCTGAACTTACCGTACCCCCTGCGTTACTATTTTATTTTTAATT
TGTATAATTTCATTGCTATAATTTGTTGTCCTTGAAACATTGAAGATATCGAAGAAATAATGACAAAAAT
CAGATAGAACAATTTTTCCTACTCATCAACTCACATTTTTCTATTTTCTCTTGTGCGAAAAAAATAGTAT
ATTGGGAATATTTATAGTATTGCAACTTTTCTCTTAGTTCGCAGAGTTGCAATACTACTAGATCCCTAAT
AGAGGAAATATGGTGACCAGCTTTTTGCAATTGGAAAGTTGGGAAAAAAGTATATATATTAATAGACTTA
CATTCTTGTAGTTCGTAGAATTTTTCAGGAAATCTGACACGCAAGACTTTTTCAAAAAGTTTTTTTTTTT
AATTTGGCAATCTGCCAAAACGTTTACTGAACATTTTGAAAACATCTACCAGTACCTTTAACACAACGAA
AAATTGTTCTAAGCAATATTAACTGTGATAATTGATGTTAAGACCTGAAATTTAATCACAAATTTCACCT
GGAAATGACAGTAATCGGCTTCTAAATACTGTCGACACAAGTGCCATACCTAAGATTCCAATCCTATTAC
CATGTTTCCCAATTTCATTCTCTTTCGTATCTCTATTTCTCTTCTTTATTATCAATTACTTTTTATCAGT
TCTTCGTTTGCTTTAACATCAAGAGCACATAGCGCTCTCTCGTCTCTCTCTCATGCTCTTTTTGAACTTT
TACAAAAAACTATTTCCGGTTGTTTTGATTCTTGGAATTTGAAATAATTTTCAGTGATTAAATCTAGAGG
ATCCCCGGGATTGGCCAAAGGACCCAAAGGTATGTTTCGAATGATACTAACATAACATAGAACATTTTCA
GGAGGACCCTTGGCTAGCCTCGAGAGGCCTGGTACCATGGGCGGAAAAATGGTCTCCAAGGGAGAGGAGA
ACAACATGGCCATCATCAAGGAGTTCATGCGTTTCAAGGTCCGTATGGAGGGATCCGTCAACGGACACGA
GTTCGAGATCGAGGGAGAGGGAGAGGGACGTCCATACGAGGGATTCCAAACCGCCAAGCTCAAGGTCACC
AAGGTAAGTTTAAACATATATATACTAACTAACCCTGATTATTTAAATTTTCAGGGAGGACCACTCCCAT
TCGCCTGGGACATCCTCTCCCCACACTTCACCTACGGATCCAAGGCCTACGTCAAGCACCCAGCCGACAT
CCCAGACTACTTCAAGCTCTCCTTCCCAGAGGGATTCAAGTGGGAGCGTGTCATGAACTACGAGGACGGA
GGAGTCGTCACCGTCACCCAAGACTCCTCCCTCCAAGACGGAGAGTTCATCTACAAGGTAAGTTTAAACA
GTTCGGTACTAACTAACCATACATATTTAAATTTTCAGGTCAAGCTCCGTGGAACCAACTTCCCATCCGA
CGGACCAGTCATGCAAAAGAAGACCATGGGATGGGAGGCCTCCTCCGAGCGTATGTACCCAGAGGACGGA
GCCCTCAAGGGAAAGATCAAGATGCGTCTCAAGCTCAAGGTAAGTTTAAACATGATTTTACTAACTAACT
AATCTGATTTAAATTTTCAGGACGGAGGACACTACACCTCCGAGGTCAAGACCACCTACAAGGCCAAGAA
GCCAGTCCAACTCCCAGGAGCCTACATCGTCGACATCAAGCTCGACATCACCTCCCACAACGAGGACTAC
ACCATCGTCGAGCAATACGAGCGTGCCGAGGGACGTCACTCCACCGGAGGAATGGACGAACTCTACAAGC
TTAACGGTCCTAGGAGATCTGAATTCGGCGCCTAAGAGCTCCGCATCGGCCGCTGTCATCAGATCGCCAT
CTCGCGCCCGTGCCTCTGACTTCTAAGTCCAATTACTCTTCAACATCCCTACATGCTCTTTCTCCCTGTG
CTCCCACCCCCTATTTTTGTTATTATCAAAAAACTTCTCTTAATTTCTTTGTTTTTTAGCTTCTTTTAAG
TCACCTCTAACAATGAAATTGTGTAGATTCAAAAATAGAATTAATTCGTAATAAAAAGTCGAAAAAAATT
GTGCTCCCTCCCCCCATTAATAATAATTCTATCCCAAAATCTACACAATGTTCTGTGTACACTTCTTATG
TTTTTTACTTCTGATAAATTTTTTTGAAACATCATAGAAAAAACCGCACACAAAATACCTTATCATATGT
TACGTTTCAGTTTATGACCGCAATTTTTATTTCTTCGCACGTCTGGGCCTCTCATGACGTCAAATCATGC
TCATCGTGAAAAAGTTTTGGAGTATTTTTGGAATTTTTCAATCAAGTGAAAGTTTATGAAATTAATTTTC
CTGCTTTTGCTTTTTGGGGTTTCCCCTATTGTTTGTCAAGATTTCGAGGACGGCGTTTTTCTTGCTAAAA
TCACAAGTATTGATGAGCACGATGCAAGAAAGATCGGAAGAAGGTTTGGGTTTGAGGCTCAGTGGAAGGT
GAGTAGAAGTTGATAATTTGAAAGTGGAGTAGTGTCTATGGGGTTTTTGCCTTAAATGACAGAATACATT
CCCAATATACCAAACATAACTGTTTCTACTAGTCGGCCGTACGGGCCCTTTCGTCTCGCGCGTTTCGGTG
ATGACGGTGAAAACCTCTGACACATGCAGCTCCCGGAGACGGTCACAGCTTGTCTGTAAGCGGATGCCGG
GAGCAGACAAGCCCGTCAGGGCGCGTCAGCGGGTGTTGGCGGGTGTCGGGGCTGGCTTAACTATGCGGCA
TCAGAGCAGATTGTACTGAGAGTGCACCATATGCGGTGTGAAATACCGCACAGATGCGTAAGGAGAAAAT
ACCGCATCAGGCGGCCTTAAGGGCCTCGTGATACGCCTATTTTTATAGGTTAATGTCATGATAATAATGG
TTTCTTAGACGTCAGGTGGCACTTTTCGGGGAAATGTGCGCGGAACCCCTATTTGTTTATTTTTCTAAAT
ACATTCAAATATGTATCCGCTCATGAGACAATAACCCTGATAAATGCTTCAATAATATTGAAAAAGGAAG
AGTATGAGTATTCAACATTTCCGTGTCGCCCTTATTCCCTTTTTTGCGGCATTTTGCCTTCCTGTTTTTG
CTCACCCAGAAACGCTGGTGAAAGTAAAAGATGCTGAAGATCAGTTGGGTGCACGAGTGGGTTACATCGA
ACTGGATCTCAACAGCGGTAAGATCCTTGAGAGTTTTCGCCCCGAAGAACGTTTTCCAATGATGAGCACT
TTTAAAGTTCTGCTATGTGGCGCGGTATTATCCCGTATTGACGCCGGGCAAGAGCAACTCGGTCGCCGCA
TACACTATTCTCAGAATGACTTGGTTGAGTACTCACCAGTCACAGAAAAGCATCTTACGGATGGCATGAC
AGTAAGAGAATTATGCAGTGCTGCCATAACCATGAGTGATAACACTGCGGCCAACTTACTTCTGACAACG
ATCGGAGGACCGAAGGAGCTAACCGCTTTTTTGCACAACATGGGGGATCATGTAACTCGCCTTGATCGTT
GGGAACCGGAGCTGAATGAAGCCATACCAAACGACGAGCGTGACACCACGATGCCTGTAGCAATGGCAAC
AACGTTGCGCAAACTATTAACTGGCGAACTACTTACTCTAGCTTCCCGGCAACAATTAATAGACTGGATG
GAGGCGGATAAAGTTGCAGGACCACTTCTGCGCTCGGCCCTTCCGGCTGGCTGGTTTATTGCTGATAAAT
CTGGAGCCGGTGAGCGTGGGTCTCGCGGTATCATTGCAGCACTGGGGCCAGATGGTAAGCCCTCCCGTAT
CGTAGTTATCTACACGACGGGGAGTCAGGCAACTATGGATGAACGAAATAGACAGATCGCTGAGATAGGT
GCCTCACTGATTAAGCATTGGTAACTGTCAGACCAAGTTTACTCATATATACTTTAGATTGATTTAAAAC
TTCATTTTTAATTTAAAAGGATCTAGGTGAAGATCCTTTTTGATAATCTCATGACCAAAATCCCTTAACG
TGAGTTTTCGTTCCACTGAGCGTCAGACCCCGTAGAAAAGATCAAAGGATCTTCTTGAGATCCTTTTTTT
CTGCGCGTAATCTGCTGCTTGCAAACAAAAAAACCACCGCTACCAGCGGTGGTTTGTTTGCCGGATCAAG
AGCTACCAACTCTTTTTCCGAAGGTAACTGGCTTCAGCAGAGCGCAGATACCAAATACTGTTCTTCTAGT
GTAGCCGTAGTTAGGCCACCACTTCAAGAACTCTGTAGCACCGCCTACATACCTCGCTCTGCTAATCCTG
TTACCAGTGGCTGCTGCCAGTGGCGATAAGTCGTGTCTTACCGGGTTGGACTCAAGACGATAGTTACCGG
ATAAGGCGCAGCGGTCGGGCTGAACGGGGGGTTCGTGCACACAGCCCAGCTTGGAGCGAACGACCTACAC
CGAACTGAGATACCTACAGCGTGAGCTATGAGAAAGCGCCACGCTTCCCGAAGGGAGAAAGGCGGACAGG
TATCCGGTAAGCGGCAGGGTCGGAACAGGAGAGCGCACGAGGGAGCTTCCAGGGGGAAACGCCTGGTATC
TTTATAGTCCTGTCGGGTTTCGCCACCTCTGACTTGAGCGTCGATTTTTGTGATGCTCGTCAGGGGGGCG
GAGCCTATGGAAAAACGCCAGCAACGCGGCCTTTTTACGGTTCCTGGCCTTTTGCTGGCCTTTTGCTCAC
ATGTTCTTTCCTGCGTTATCCCCTGATTCTGTGGATAACCGTATTACCGCCTTTGAGTGAGCTGATACCG
CTCGCCGCAGCCGAACGACCGAGCGCAGCGAGTCAGTGAGCGAGGAAGCGGAAGAGCGCCCAATACGCAA
ACCGCCTCTCCCCGCGCGTTGGCCGATTCATTAATGCAGCTGGCACGACAGGTTTCCCGACTGGAAAGCG
GGCAGTGAGCGCAACGCAATTAATGTGAGTTAGCTCACTCATTAGGCACCCCAGGCTTTACACTTTATGC
TTCCGGCTCGTATGTTGTGTGGAATTGTGAGCGGATAACAATTTCACACAGGAAACAGCT
Features (pLannotate 1.2.2; 12 found; start..end, strand, type, name):
   1603..1619    -  misc_feature   MCS (fragment): pUC18/19 multiple cloning site
   1729..2589    +  CDS            mOrange2: mOrange2 is a basic (constitutively fluorescent) orange fluorescent protein published in 2008, derived from Discosoma sp.. It has high acid sensitivity.
   3136..3288    +  CDS            aex-5 (fragment): AEX5_CAEEL - Also known as kpc-3 From Caenorhabditis elegans.
   3415..3450    +  CDS            rop (fragment): Rop protein, which maintains plasmids at low copy number; rop
   3552..3651    +  misc_feature   bom (fragment): basis of mobility region from pBR322
   3749..3853    +  promoter       AmpR promoter: bla
   3854..4714    +  CDS            AmpR: β-lactamase; bla; confers resistance to ampicillin, carbenicillin, and related antibiotics
   4885..5473    +  rep_origin     ori: high-copy-number ColE1/pMB1/pBR322/pUC origin of replication
   5656..5748    +  CDS            lacI (fragment): lac repressor; lacI; The lac repressor binds to the lac operator to inhibit transcription in E. coli. This inhibition can be relieved by adding lactose or isopropyl-β-D-thiogalactopyranoside (IPTG).
   5761..5782    +  protein_bind   CAP binding site: CAP binding activates transcription in the presence of cAMP. E. coli catabolite activator protein
   5797..5827    +  promoter       lac promoter: promoter for the E. coli lac operon
   5835..5851    +  protein_bind   lac operator: The lac repressor binds to the lac operator to inhibit transcription in E. coli. This inhibition can be relieved by adding lactose or isopropyl-β-D-thiogalactopyranoside (IPTG). lac repressor encoded by lacI
