[The description below was written by a language model from this plasmid's Addgene catalogue record and pLannotate feature annotations shown in this document.]
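Description:
pJR2956 is a 5.9 kb C. elegans transgene plasmid built on pPD49.26, a worm expression backbone. The catalogue lists the vector type as bacterial expression, but the stated purpose is expression in the nematode, with E. coli serving as the host for propagation. It replicates from a high-copy ColE1/pUC-type origin and is selected with ampicillin through the bla promoter and β-lactamase gene. The annotation also picks up short remnants of pBR322/pUC ancestry (rop and bom fragments, a lacI fragment, the CAP binding site, lac promoter and operator, and a piece of the pUC multiple cloning site). These are backbone leftovers rather than functional parts of the payload.

The insert, Pnhx-2_CemOrange2, places a C. elegans codon-optimized version of the orange fluorescent protein mOrange2 under the nhx-2 promoter, which the record describes as intestine-specific. The feature table identifies the mOrange2 coding region on the forward strand. The promoter itself is not annotated, although about 1.6 kb of unannotated sequence upstream of the MCS fragment and reporter could accommodate it. Downstream of the reporter, a short hit to the C. elegans aex-5 gene appears. The record does not explain it, and no 3′ UTR or terminator is annotated. No fusion partner, targeting signal or worm selection marker is listed, so the construct appears to encode the free fluorophore.

The associated work concerns CemOrange2 fusions for multifluorophore subcellular imaging in C. elegans. In that context, this plasmid provides intestinal expression of the orange reporter, which could be imaged alongside fluorophores of other colours.
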