Addgene plasmid #122533: pJR2956
Purpose: Expression of a C. elegan codon optimized fluorescent protein (CemOrange2) under the intestinal specific promoter nhx-2
Depositing lab: Gary Silverman. Depositing organization: Washington University in Saint Louis. Publication: CemOrange2 fusions facilitate multifluorophore subcellular imaging in C. elegans. Thomas BJ, Wight IE, Chou WYY, Moreno M, Dawson Z, Homayouni A, Huang H, Kim H, Jia H, Buland JR, Wambach JA, Cole FS, Pak SC, Silverman GA, Luke CJ. PLoS One. 2019 Mar 26;14(3):e0214257. doi: 10.1371/journal.pone.0214257. eCollection 2019. PubMed 30913273.
Backbone
  Vector backbone: pPD49.26
  Vector type: Bacterial Expression
Growth in bacteria
  Bacterial resistance: Ampicillin, 100 μg/mL
  Growth temperature: 37°C
  Growth strain: DH5alpha
  Copy number: High Copy
Gene/Insert
  Gene/Insert name: Pnhx-2_CemOrange2
  Species: Synthetic
  Promoter: Pnhx-2
  Cloning method: Restriction Enzyme; 5′ cloning site Unknown (unknown if destroyed)
Terms and licenses: Academic/Nonprofit Terms; Industry Terms: Not Available to Industry
How to cite: pJR2956 was a gift from Gary Silverman (Addgene plasmid # 122533 ; http://n2t.net/addgene:122533 ; RRID:Addgene_122533)
